Addgene plasmid #136572: pvimentin-emiRFP670
Purpose: Vimentin labeling with near-infrared fluorescent protein emiRFP670 (enhanced miRFP670)
Depositing lab: Vladislav Verkhusha. Publication: A set of monomeric near-infrared fluorescent proteins for multicolor imaging across scales. Matlashov ME, Shcherbakova DM, Alvelid J, Baloban M, Pennacchietti F, Shemetov AA, Testa I, Verkhusha VV. Nat Commun. 2020 Jan 13;11(1):239. doi: 10.1038/s41467-019-13897-6. PubMed 31932632.
Backbone
  Vector backbone: pN1
  Backbone manufacturer: Clontech
  Vector type: Mammalian Expression
  Selectable markers: Neomycin (select with G418)
Growth in bacteria
  Bacterial resistance: Kanamycin, 50 μg/mL
  Growth temperature: 37°C
  Growth strain: DH5alpha
  Copy number: High Copy
Gene/Insert
  Gene/Insert name: vimentin-emiRFP670
  Species: H. sapiens (human), Synthetic
  Promoter: CMV
  Tag / fusion protein: emiRFP670 (C terminal on insert)
  Cloning method: Restriction Enzyme; 5′ cloning site EcoRI (not destroyed); 3′ cloning site NotI (not destroyed)
  Sequencing primers: 5′ CMV Forward; 3′ SV40pA-R
Terms and licenses: Academic/Nonprofit Terms; Industry Terms: Not Available to Industry
How to cite: pvimentin-emiRFP670 was a gift from Vladislav Verkhusha (Addgene plasmid # 136572 ; http://n2t.net/addgene:136572 ; RRID:Addgene_136572)
