[The description below was written by a language model from this plasmid's Addgene catalogue record and pLannotate feature annotations shown in this document.]
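Description:
pvimentin-emiRFP670 is a 6.3 kb mammalian expression plasmid built on the Clontech pN1 backbone, designed to label the vimentin intermediate filament network with a near-infrared fluorescent protein. The payload is human vimentin (VIM) fused at its C terminus, through a short linker, to emiRFP670, an enhanced version of the monomeric miRFP670. This reporter is derived from a Rhodopseudomonas palustris bacterial phytochrome and requires biliverdin as its chromophore. The fusion was inserted between the EcoRI and NotI sites of the polylinker and is transcribed from the human cytomegalovirus immediate early enhancer and promoter, with the SV40 polyadenylation signal terminating the transcript. The short large T antigen fragment annotated just upstream of that signal is most likely part of the SV40 late region that carries the poly(A) sequence, not a functional coding element.

The remainder is the standard N1-type backbone. A high-copy ColE1/pUC origin supports propagation in E. coli, and an f1 origin allows single-stranded DNA production. A single Tn5 aminoglycoside phosphotransferase gene (NeoR/KanR) serves both hosts. A bacterial bla-type promoter drives it for kanamycin selection in bacteria, and the SV40 enhancer/early promoter drives it for G418 selection of stably transfected mammalian cells, with the HSV TK poly(A) signal downstream. The small ble and bGH poly(A) fragments in the feature table appear to be residual sequence matches with no functional role.

The plasmid is used by transfection into mammalian cells to visualise vimentin filaments in the near-infrared channel. The associated work presents this protein family for multicolour imaging alongside visible-range fluorescent proteins.
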