Features (pLannotate 1.2.2; 15 found; start..end, strand, type, name):
     76..379     +  enhancer       CMV enhancer: human cytomegalovirus immediate early enhancer
    380..583     +  promoter       CMV promoter: human cytomegalovirus (CMV) immediate early promoter
    606..649     +  misc_feature   MCS (fragment): multiple cloning site
    652..2049    +  CDS            VIM: VIME_HUMAN - Experimental evidence at protein level: Swiss-Prot protein existence level 1. Involved with LARP6 in the stabilization of type I collagen mRNAs for CO1A1 and CO1A2. From Homo sapiens (Human).
   2071..3000    +  CDS            emiRFP670: emiRFP670 is a basic (constitutively fluorescent) near ir fluorescent protein published in 2020, derived from Rhodopseudomonas palustris. It has low acid sensitivity. It requires the cofactor biliverdin for fluorescence.
   3019..3102    +  CDS            large T antigen (fragment): large T antigen from SV40 (simian virus 40)
   3125..3246    +  polyA_signal   SV40 poly(A) signal: SV40 polyadenylation signal
   3280..3708    -  rep_origin     f1 ori (sequence partly withheld): f1 bacteriophage origin of replication; arrow indicates direction of (+) strand synthesis
   3735..3839    +  promoter       AmpR promoter: bla
   3841..4198    +  promoter       SV40 promoter: SV40 enhancer and early promoter
   4233..5027    +  CDS            NeoR/KanR: aminoglycoside phosphotransferase from Tn5; aph(3')-II (or nptII); confers resistance to neomycin, kanamycin, and G418 (Geneticin®)
   5048..5200    +  CDS            ble (fragment): BLE_KLEPN - Experimental evidence at protein level: Swiss-Prot protein existence level 1. Binding protein with a strong affinity to the bleomycin family of antibiotics. Binds to CL990; an antimitotic-antibiotic compound. From Klebsiella pneumoniae.
   5259..5306    +  polyA_signal   HSV TK poly(A) signal: herpes simplex virus thymidine kinase polyadenylation signal (Cole and Stacy, 1985)
   5397..5413    -  polyA_signal   bGH poly(A) signal (fragment): bovine growth hormone polyadenylation signal
   5635..6223    +  rep_origin     ori: high-copy-number ColE1/pMB1/pBR322/pUC origin of replication
>Addgene plasmid #136572 | pvimentin-emiRFP670 | addgene full sequence | sequence record 271537 | Addgene NGS Result
ATTACCGCCATGCATTAGTTATTAATAGTAATCAATTACGGGGTCATTAGTTCATAGCCCATATATGGAG
TTCCGCGTTACATAACTTACGGTAAATGGCCCGCCTGGCTGACCGCCCAACGACCCCCGCCCATTGACGT
CAATAATGACGTATGTTCCCATAGTAACGCCAATAGGGACTTTCCATTGACGTCAATGGGTGGAGTATTT
ACGGTAAACTGCCCACTTGGCAGTACATCAAGTGTATCATATGCCAAGTACGCCCCCTATTGACGTCAAT
GACGGTAAATGGCCCGCCTGGCATTATGCCCAGTACATGACCTTATGGGACTTTCCTACTTGGCAGTACA
TCTACGTATTAGTCATCGCTATTACCATGGTGATGCGGTTTTGGCAGTACATCAATGGGCGTGGATAGCG
GTTTGACTCACGGGGATTTCCAAGTCTCCACCCCATTGACGTCAATGGGAGTTTGTTTTGGCACCAAAAT
CAACGGGACTTTCCAAAATGTCGTAACAACTCCGCCCCATTGACGCAAATGGGCGGTAGGCGTGTACGGT
GGGAGGTCTATATAAGCAGAGCTGGTTTAGTGAACCGTCAGATCCGCTAGCGCTACCGGACTCAGATCTC
GAGCTCAAGCTTCGAATTCCCATGTCCACCAGGTCCGTGTCCTCGTCCTCCTACCGCAGGATGTTCGGCG
GCCCGGGCACCGCGAGCCGGCCGAGCTCCAGCCGGAGCTACGTGACTACGTCCACCCGCACCTACAGCCT
GGGCAGCGCGCTGCGCCCCAGCACCAGCCGCAGCCTCTACGCCTCGTCCCCGGGCGGCGTGTATGCCACG
CGCTCCTCTGCCGTGCGCCTGCGGAGCAGCGTGCCCGGGGTGCGGCTCCTGCAGGACTCGGTGGACTTCT
CGCTGGCCGACGCCATCAACACCGAGTTCAAGAACACCCGCACCAACGAGAAGGTGGAGCTGCAGGAGCT
GAATGACCGCTTCGCCAACTACATCGACAAGGTGCGCTTCCTGGAGCAGCAGAATAAGATCCTGCTGGCC
GAGCTCGAGCAGCTCAAGGGCCAAGGCAAGTCGCGCCTGGGGGACCTCTACGAGGAGGAGATGCGGGAGC
TGCGCCGGCAGGTGGACCAGCTAACCAACGACAAAGCCCGCGTCGAGGTGGAGCGCGACAACCTGGCCGA
GGACATCATGCGCCTCCGGGAGAAATTGCAGGAGGAGATGCTTCAGAGAGAGGAAGCCGAAAACACCCTG
CAATCTTTCAGACAGGATGTTGACAATGCGTCTCTGGCACGTCTTGACCTTGAACGCAAAGTGGAATCTT
TGCAAGAAGAGATTGCCTTTTTGAAGAAACTCCACGAAGAGGAAATCCAGGAGCTGCAGGCTCAGATTCA
GGAACAGCATGTCCAAATCGATGTGGATGTTTCCAAGCCTGACCTCACGGCTGCCCTGCGTGACGTACGT
CAGCAATATGAAAGTGTGGCTGCCAAGAACCTGCAGGAGGCAGAAGAATGGTACAAATCCAAGTTTGCTG
ACCTCTCTGAGGCTGCCAACCGGAACAATGACGCCCTGCGCCAGGCAAAGCAGGAGTCCACTGAGTACCG
GAGACAGGTGCAGTCCCTCACCTGTGAAGTGGATGCCCTTAAAGGAACCAATGAGTCCCTGGAACGCCAG
ATGCGTGAAATGGAAGAGAACTTTGCCGTTGAAGCTGCTAACTACCAAGACACTATTGGCCGCCTGCAGG
ATGAGATTCAGAATATGAAGGAGGAAATGGCTCGTCACCTTCGTGAATACCAAGACCTGCTCAATGTTAA
GATGGCCCTTGACATTGAGATTGCCACCTACAGGAAGCTGCTGGAAGGCGAGGAGAGCAGGATTTCTCTG
CCTCTTCCAAACTTTTCCTCCCTGAACCTGAGGGAAACTAATCTGGATTCACTCCCTCTGGTTGATACCC
ACTCAAAAAGGACACTTCTGATTAAGACGGTTGAAACTAGAGATGGACAGGTTATCAACGAAACTTCTCA
GCATCACGATGACCTTGAAGGGGATCCACCGGTCGCCACCATGGCGGAAGGCTCCGTCGCCAGGCAGCCT
GACCTCTTGACCTGCGAACATGAAGAGATCCACCTCGCCGGCTCGATCCAGCCGCATGGCGCGCTTCTGG
TCGTCAGCGAACATGATCATCGCGTCATCCAGGCCAGCGCCAACGCCGCGGAATTTCTGAATCTCGGAAG
CGTACTCGGCGTTCCGCTCGCCGAGATCGACGGCGATCTGTTGATCAAGATCCTGCCGCATCTCGATCCC
ACCGCCGAAGGCATGCCGGTCGCGGTGCGCTGCCGGATCGGCAATCCCTCTACGGAGTACTGCGGTCTGA
TGCATCGGCCTCCGGAAGGCGGGCTGATCATCGAACTCGAACGTGCCGGCCCGTCGATCGATCTGTCAGG
CACGCTGGCGCCGGCGCTGGAGCGGATCCGCACGGCGGGTTCACTGCGCGCGCTGTGCGATGACACCGTG
CTGCTGTTTCAGCAGTGCACCGGCTACGACCGGGTGATGGTGTATCGTTTCGATGAGCAAGGCCACGGCC
TGGTATTCTCCGAGTGCCATGTGCCTGGGCTCGAATCCTATTTCGGCAACCGCTATCCGTCGTCGACTGT
CCCGCAGATGGCGCGGCAGCTGTACGTGCGGCAGCGCGTCCGCGTGCTGGTCGACGTCACCTATCAGCCG
GTGCCGCTGGAGCCGCGGCTGTCGCCGCTGACCGGGCGCGATCTCGACATGTCGGGCTGCTTCCTGCGCT
CGATGTCGCCGTGCCATCTGCAGTTCCTGAAGGACATGGGCGTGCGCGCCACCCTGGCGGTGTCGCTGGT
GGTCGGCGGCAAGCTGTGGGGCCTGGTTGTCTGTCACCATTATCTGCCGCGCTTCATCCGTTTCGAGCTG
CGGGCGATCTGCAAACGGCTCGCCGAAAGGATCGCGACGCGGATCACCGCGCTTGAGAGCTAAGCGGCCG
CGACTCTAGATCATAATCAGCCATACCACATTTGTAGAGGTTTTACTTGCTTTAAAAAACCTCCCACACC
TCCCCCTGAACCTGAAACATAAAATGAATGCAATTGTTGTTGTTAACTTGTTTATTGCAGCTTATAATGG
TTACAAATAAAGCAATAGCATCACAAATTTCACAAATAAAGCATTTTTTTCACTGCATTCTAGTTGTGGT
TTGTCCAAACTCATCAATGTATCTTAAGGCGTAAATTGTAAGCGTTAATATTTTGTTAAAATTCGCGTTA
AATTTTTGTTAAATCAGCTCATTTTTTAACCAATAGGCCGAAATCGGCAAAATCCCTTATAAATCAAAAG
AATAGACCGAGATAGGGT
[37 nt withheld, positions 3379-3415]
AAAGAACGTGGACTCCAACGTCAAAGG
[49 nt withheld, positions 3443-3491]
T
[91 nt withheld, positions 3493-3583]
G
[124 nt withheld, positions 3585-3708]
CAGGTGGCACTTTTCGGGGAAATGTGCGCGGAACCCCTATTTGTTTATTTTTCTAAATACATTCAAATAT
GTATCCGCTCATGAGACAATAACCCTGATAAATGCTTCAATAATATTGAAAAAGGAAGAGTCCTGAGGCG
GAAAGAACCAGCTGTGGAATGTGTGTCAGTTAGGGTGTGGAAAGTCCCCAGGCTCCCCAGCAGGCAGAAG
TATGCAAAGCATGCATCTCAATTAGTCAGCAACCAGGTGTGGAAAGTCCCCAGGCTCCCCAGCAGGCAGA
AGTATGCAAAGCATGCATCTCAATTAGTCAGCAACCATAGTCCCGCCCCTAACTCCGCCCATCCCGCCCC
TAACTCCGCCCAGTTCCGCCCATTCTCCGCCCCATGGCTGACTAATTTTTTTTATTTATGCAGAGGCCGA
GGCCGCCTCGGCCTCTGAGCTATTCCAGAAGTAGTGAGGAGGCTTTTTTGGAGGCCTAGGCTTTTGCAAA
GATCGATCAAGAGACAGGATGAGGATCGTTTCGCATGATTGAACAAGATGGATTGCACGCAGGTTCTCCG
GCCGCTTGGGTGGAGAGGCTATTCGGCTATGACTGGGCACAACAGACAATCGGCTGCTCTGATGCCGCCG
TGTTCCGGCTGTCAGCGCAGGGGCGCCCGGTTCTTTTTGTCAAGACCGACCTGTCCGGTGCCCTGAATGA
ACTGCAAGACGAGGCAGCGCGGCTATCGTGGCTGGCCACGACGGGCGTTCCTTGCGCAGCTGTGCTCGAC
GTTGTCACTGAAGCGGGAAGGGACTGGCTGCTATTGGGCGAAGTGCCGGGGCAGGATCTCCTGTCATCTC
ACCTTGCTCCTGCCGAGAAAGTATCCATCATGGCTGATGCAATGCGGCGGCTGCATACGCTTGATCCGGC
TACCTGCCCATTCGACCACCAAGCGAAACATCGCATCGAGCGAGCACGTACTCGGATGGAAGCCGGTCTT
GTCGATCAGGATGATCTGGACGAAGAGCATCAGGGGCTCGCGCCAGCCGAACTGTTCGCCAGGCTCAAGG
CGAGCATGCCCGACGGCGAGGATCTCGTCGTGACCCATGGCGATGCCTGCTTGCCGAATATCATGGTGGA
AAATGGCCGCTTTTCTGGATTCATCGACTGTGGCCGGCTGGGTGTGGCGGACCGCTATCAGGACATAGCG
TTGGCTACCCGTGATATTGCTGAAGAGCTTGGCGGCGAATGGGCTGACCGCTTCCTCGTGCTTTACGGTA
TCGCCGCTCCCGATTCGCAGCGCATCGCCTTCTATCGCCTTCTTGACGAGTTCTTCTGAGCGGGACTCTG
GGGTTCGAAATGACCGACCAAGCGACGCCCAACCTGCCATCACGAGATTTCGATTCCACCGCCGCCTTCT
ATGAAAGGTTGGGCTTCGGAATCGTTTTCCGGGACGCCGGCTGGATGATCCTCCAGCGCGGGGATCTCAT
GCTGGAGTTCTTCGCCCACCCTAGGGGGAGGCTAACTGAAACACGGAAGGAGACAATACCGGAAGGAACC
CGCGCTATGACGGCAATAAAAAGACAGAATAAAACGCACGGTGTTGGGTCGTTTGTTCATAAACGCGGGG
TTCGGTCCCAGGGCTGGCACTCTGTCGATACCCCACCGAGACCCCATTGGGGCCAATACGCCCGCGTTTC
TTCCTTTTCCCCACCCCACCCCCCAAGTTCGGGTGAAGGCCCAGGGCTCGCAGCCAACGTCGGGGCGGCA
GGCCCTGCCATAGCCTCAGGTTACTCATATATACTTTAGATTGATTTAAAACTTCATTTTTAATTTAAAA
GGATCTAGGTGAAGATCCTTTTTGATAATCTCATGACCAAAATCCCTTAACGTGAGTTTTCGTTCCACTG
AGCGTCAGACCCCGTAGAAAAGATCAAAGGATCTTCTTGAGATCCTTTTTTTCTGCGCGTAATCTGCTGC
TTGCAAACAAAAAAACCACCGCTACCAGCGGTGGTTTGTTTGCCGGATCAAGAGCTACCAACTCTTTTTC
CGAAGGTAACTGGCTTCAGCAGAGCGCAGATACCAAATACTGTTCTTCTAGTGTAGCCGTAGTTAGGCCA
CCACTTCAAGAACTCTGTAGCACCGCCTACATACCTCGCTCTGCTAATCCTGTTACCAGTGGCTGCTGCC
AGTGGCGATAAGTCGTGTCTTACCGGGTTGGACTCAAGACGATAGTTACCGGATAAGGCGCAGCGGTCGG
GCTGAACGGGGGGTTCGTGCACACAGCCCAGCTTGGAGCGAACGACCTACACCGAACTGAGATACCTACA
GCGTGAGCTATGAGAAAGCGCCACGCTTCCCGAAGGGAGAAAGGCGGACAGGTATCCGGTAAGCGGCAGG
GTCGGAACAGGAGAGCGCACGAGGGAGCTTCCAGGGGGAAACGCCTGGTATCTTTATAGTCCTGTCGGGT
TTCGCCACCTCTGACTTGAGCGTCGATTTTTGTGATGCTCGTCAGGGGGGCGGAGCCTATGGAAAAACGC
CAGCAACGCGGCCTTTTTACGGTTCCTGGCCTTTTGCTGGCCTTTTGCTCACATGTTCTTTCCTGCGTTA
TCCCCTGATTCTGTGGATAACCGT
